>Addgene plasmid #86244 | pME-NLStdMCP- tagRFP | addgene full sequence | sequence record 170470 | Addgene NGS Result
GTAACCTGTAGCGTTCGTCAGAGCTCTGCGCAGAATCGCAAATACACCATCAAAGTCGAGGTGCCTAAAG
GCGCCTGGCGTTCGTACTTAAATATGGAACTAACCATTCCAATTTTCGCCACGAATTCCGACTGCGAGCT
TATTGTTAAGGCAATGCAAGGTCTCCTAAAAGATGGAAACCCGATTCCCTCAGCAATCGCAGCAAACTCC
GGCATCTACGCCATGGCTTCTAACTTTACTCAGTTCGTTCTCGTCGACAATGGCGGAACTGGCGACGTGA
CTGTCGCCCCAAGCAACTTCGCTAACGGGATCGCTGAATGGATCAGCTCTAACTCGCGTTCACAGGCTTA
CAAAGTAACCTGTAGCGTTCGTCAGAGCTCTGCGCAGAATCGCAAATACACCATCAAAGTCGAGGTGCCT
AAAGGCGCCTGGCGTTCGTACTTAAATATGGAACTAACCATTCCAATTTTCGCCACGAATTCCGACTGCG
AGCTTATTGTTAAGGCAATGCAAGGTCTCCTAAAAGATGGAAACCCGATTCCCTCAGCAATCGCAGCAAA
CTCCGGCATCTACGCGGATTCTAGAATGGTGAGCAAGGGCGAGGAGCTGATTAAGGAGAACATGCACATG
AAGCTGTACATGGAGGGCACCGTGAACAACCACCACTTCAAGTGCACATCCGAGGGCGAAGGCAAGCCCT
ACGAGGGCACCCAGACCATGAGAATCAAGGTGGTCGAGGGCGGCCCTCTCCCCTTCGCCTTCGACATCCT
GGCTACCAGCTTCATGTACGGCAGCAGAACCTTCATCAACCACACCCAGGGCATCCCCGACTTCTTTAAG
CAGTCCTTCCCTGAGGGCTTCACATGGGAGAGAGTCACCACATACGAAGACGGGGGCGTGCTGACCGCTA
CCCAGGACACCAGCCTCCAGGACGGCTGCCTCATCTACAACGTCAAGATCAGAGGGGTGAACTTCCCATC
CAACGGCCCTGTGATGCAGAAGAAAACACTCGGCTGGGAGGCCAACACCGAGATGCTGTACCCCGCTGAC
GGCGGCCTGGAAGGCAGAACCGACATGGCCCTGAAGCTCGTGGGCGGGGGCCACCTGATCTGCAACTTCA
AGACCACATACAGATCCAAGAAACCCGCTAAGAACCTCAAGATGCCCGGCGTCTACTATGTGGACCACAG
ACTGGAAAGAATCAAGGAGGCCGACAAAGAGACCTACGTCGAGCAGCACGAGGTGGCTGTGGCCAGATAC
TGCGACCTCCCTAGCAAACTGGGGCACAAACTTAATGGCATGGACGAGCTGTACAAGTAAACCGGTTCTC
TCAAGGGCGAATTCGACCCAGCTTTCTTGTACAAAGTTGGCATTATAAAAAATAATTGCTCATCAATTTG
TTGCAACGAACAGGTCACTATCAGTCAAAATAAAATCATTATTTGCCATCCAGCTGATATCCCCTATAGT
GAGTCGTATTACATGGTCATAGCTGTTTCCTGGCAGCTCTGGCCCGTGTCTCAAAATCTCTGATGTTACA
TTGCACAAGATAAAAATATATCATCATGCCTCCTCTAGACCAGCCAGGACAGAAATGCCTCGACTTCGCT
GCTACCCAAGGTTGCCGGGTGACGCACACCGTGGAAACGGATGAAGGCACGAACCCAGTGGACATAAGCC
TGTTCGGTTCGTAAGCTGTAATGCAAGTAGCGTATGCGCTCACGCAACTGGTCCAGAACCTTGACCGAAC
GCAGCGGTGGTAACGGCGCAGTGGCGGTTTTCATGGCTTGTTATGACTGTTTTTTTGGGGTACAGTCTAT
GCCTCGGGCATCCAAGCAGCAAGCGCGTTACGCCGTGGGTCGATGTTTGATGTTATGGAGCAGCAACGAT
GTTACGCAGCAGGGCAGTCGCCCTAAAACAAAGTTAAACATTATGAGGGAAGCGGTGATCGCCGAAGTAT
CGACTCAACTATCAGAGGTAGTTGGCGTCATCGAGCGCCATCTCGAACCGACGTTGCTGGCCGTACATTT
GTACGGCTCCGCAGTGGATGGCGGCCTGAAGCCACACAGTGATATTGATTTGCTGGTTACGGTGACCGTA
AGGCTTGATGAAACAACGCGGCGAGCTTTGATCAACGACCTTTTGGAAACTTCGGCTTCCCCTGGAGAGA
GCGAGATTCTCCGCGCTGTAGAAGTCACCATTGTTGTGCACGACGACATCATTCCGTGGCGTTATCCAGC
TAAGCGCGAACTGCAATTTGGAGAATGGCAGCGCAATGACATTCTTGCAGGTATCTTCGAGCCAGCCACG
ATCGACATTGATCTGGCTATCTTGCTGACAAAAGCAAGAGAACATAGCGTTGCCTTGGTAGGTCCAGCGG
CGGAGGAACTCTTTGATCCGGTTCCTGAACAGGATCTATTTGAGGCGCTAAATGAAACCTTAACGCTATG
GAACTCGCCGCCCGACTGGGCTGGCGATGAGCGAAATGTAGTGCTTACGTTGTCCCGCATTTGGTACAGC
GCAGTAACCGGCAAAATCGCGCCGAAGGATGTCGCTGCCGACTGGGCAATGGAGCGCCTGCCGGCCCAGT
ATCAGCCCGTCATACTTGAAGCTAGACAGGCTTATCTTGGACAAGAAGAAGATCGCTTGGCCTCGCGCGC
AGATCAGTTGGAAGAATTTGTCCACTACGTGAAAGGCGAGATCACCAAGGTAGTCGGCAAATAACCCTCG
AGCCACCCATGACCAAAATCCCTTAACGTGAGTTACGCGTCGTTCCACTGAGCGTCAGACCCCGTAGAAA
AGATCAAAGGATCTTCTTGAGATCCTTTTTTTCTGCGCGTAATCTGCTGCTTGCAAACAAAAAAACCACC
GCTACCAGCGGTGGTTTGTTTGCCGGATCAAGAGCTACCAACTCTTTTTCCGAAGGTAACTGGCTTCAGC
AGAGCGCAGATACCAAATACTGTTCTTCTAGTGTAGCCGTAGTTAGGCCACCACTTCAAGAACTCTGTAG
CACCGCCTACATACCTCGCTCTGCTAATCCTGTTACCAGTGGCTGCTGCCAGTGGCGATAAGTCGTGTCT
TACCGGGTTGGACTCAAGACGATAGTTACCGGATAAGGCGCAGCGGTCGGGCTGAACGGGGGGTTCGTGC
ACACAGCCCAGCTTGGAGCGAACGACCTACACCGAACTGAGATACCTACAGCGTGAGCTATGAGAAAGCG
CCACGCTTCCCGAAGGGAGAAAGGCGGACAGGTATCCGGTAAGCGGCAGGGTCGGAACAGGAGAGCGCAC
GAGGGAGCTTCCAGGGGGAAACGCCTGGTATCTTTATAGTCCTGTCGGGTTTCGCCACCTCTGACTTGAG
CGTCGATTTTTGTGATGCTCGTCAGGGGGGCGGAGCCTATGGAAAAACGCCAGCAACGCGGCCTTTTTAC
GGTTCCTGGCCTTTTGCTGGCCTTTTGCTCACATGTTCTTTCCTGCGTTATCCCCTGATTCTGTGGATAA
CCGTATTACCGCCTTTGAGTGAGCTGATACCGCTCGCCGCAGCCGAACGACCGAGCGCAGCGAGTCAGTG
AGCGAGGAAGCGGAAGAGCGCCCAATACGCAAACCGCCTCTCCCCGCGCGTTGGCCGATTCATTAATGCA
GCTGGCACGACAGGTTTCCCGACTGGAAAGCGGGCAGTGAGCGCAACGCAATTAATACGCGTACCGCTAG
CCAGGAAGAGTTTGTAGAAACGCAAAAAGGCCATCCGTCAGGATGGCCTTCTGCTTAGTTTGATGCCTGG
CAGTTTATGGCGGGCGTCCTGCCCGCCACCCTCCGGGCCGTTGCTTCACAACGTTCAAATCCGCTCCCGG
CGGATTTGTCCTACTCAGGAGAGCGTTCACCGACAAACAACAGATAAAACGAAAGGCCCAGTCTTCCGAC
TGAGCCTTTCGTTTTATTTGATGCCTGGCAGTTCCCTACTCTCGCGTTAACGCTAGCATGGATGTTTTCC
CAGTCACGACGTTGTAAAACGACGGCCAGTCTTAAGCTCGGGCCCCAAATAATGATTTTATTTTGACTGA
TAGTGACCTGTTCGTTGCAACAAATTGATGAGCAATGCTTTTTTATAATGCCAACTTTGTACAAAAAAGC
AGGCTCCGAATTCGCCCTTGAGAGACTCGAGATGGGCCCAAAAAAGAAAAGAAAAGTTGGCTACCCCTAC
GACGTGCCCGACTACGCCATCGAAGGCCGCCATATGCTAGCCGTTAAAATGGCTTCTAACTTTACTCAGT
TCGTTCTCGTCGACAATGGCGGAACTGGCGACGTGACTGTCGCCCCAAGCAACTTCGCTAACGGGATCGC
TGAATGGATCAGCTCTAACTCGCGTTCACAGGCTTACAAA
Features (pLannotate 1.2.2; 15 found; start..end, strand, type, name):
     76..219     +  CDS            MS2 (fragment): bacteriophage MS2 coat protein binds to a specific stem-loop structure in the viral RNA (Peabody, 1993)
    223..573     +  CDS            CAPSD_BPMS2 (fragment): Experimental evidence at protein level: Swiss-Prot protein existence level 1. Acts as a translational repressor of viral replicase synthesis late in infection. This latter function is the result of capsid protein interaction with an RNA hairpin which contains the replicase ribosome-binding site. From Escherichia phage MS2 (Bacteriophage MS2).
    586..1317    +  CDS            TagRFP-T: TagRFP-T is a basic (constitutively fluorescent) red fluorescent protein published in 2008, derived from Entacmaea quadricolor. It has low acid sensitivity.
   1346..1445    -  protein_bind   attL2: mutant version of attL; recombination site for the Gateway® LR reaction LR Clonase™
   1463..1481    -  promoter       T7 promoter: promoter for bacteriophage T7 RNA polymerase
   1671..1694    +  promoter       Pc promoter (fragment): intI1 (promoter lies within the coding sequence); class 1 integron promoter
   1870..1926    +  CDS            GmR (fragment): gentamycin acetyltransferase; aacC1; confers resistance to gentamycin
   1933..2724    +  CDS            SmR: aminoglycoside adenylyltransferase (Murphy, 1985); aadA; confers resistance to spectinomycin and streptomycin
   2817..3405    +  rep_origin     ori: high-copy-number ColE1/pMB1/pBR322/pUC origin of replication
   3588..3680    +  CDS            lacI (fragment): lac repressor; lacI; The lac repressor binds to the lac operator to inhibit transcription in E. coli. This inhibition can be relieved by adding lactose or isopropyl-β-D-thiogalactopyranoside (IPTG).
   3735..3762    -  terminator     rrnB T2 terminator: transcription terminator T2 from the E. coli rrnB gene
   3894..3937    +  terminator     rrnB T1 terminator: Escherichia coli rrnB; transcription terminator T1 from the E. coli rrnB gene
   3984..4020    -  CDS            lacZα (fragment): LacZα fragment of β-galactosidase; lacZ fragment
   4036..4135    +  protein_bind   attL1: mutant version of attL; recombination site for the Gateway® LR reaction LR Clonase™
   4252..70      +  CDS            MS2 (fragment) (across the origin): bacteriophage MS2 coat protein binds to a specific stem-loop structure in the viral RNA (Peabody, 1993)
