[The description below was written by a language model from this plasmid's Addgene catalogue record and pLannotate feature annotations shown in this document.]
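Description:
pME-NLStdMCP-tagRFP is a Gateway middle entry clone built on the Invitrogen pCR8/GW/TOPO backbone and intended for assembling tissue-specific expression constructs, in the context of RNA imaging work in zebrafish. It is a 4,380 nt bacterial plasmid maintained through a high-copy ColE1/pUC-type origin and selected with spectinomycin via the aadA (SmR) aminoglycoside adenylyltransferase gene. The annotation also picks up backbone remnants typical of this vector: rrnB T1 and T2 terminators upstream of the cloning site, which insulate the insert from read-through transcription, a T7 promoter beside attL2, and short fragments of lacI, lacZα, a gentamicin resistance gene and an integron Pc promoter.

The payload sits between attL1 and attL2 and was PCR-amplified from a lentiviral NLS-HA-tdMCP-tagRFP construct and then TOPO cloned. It encodes a tandem dimer of the bacteriophage MS2 coat protein, annotated as several MS2 capsid fragments spanning the sequence origin, fused at its C-terminal end to a red fluorescent protein that the feature table identifies as TagRFP-T. The nuclear localization signal and HA tag described in the cloning notes are not annotated separately. No eukaryotic promoter or polyadenylation signal is annotated in the plasmid. Although catalogued as an empty backbone, it supplies the coding sequence, and an LR recombination with a promoter-bearing entry clone and a destination vector places the fusion under a chosen tissue-specific promoter. The expressed protein binds MS2 stem-loops engineered into a reporter transcript. Unbound protein is held in the nucleus by the NLS, which allows live visualization of transcription sites and RNA subcellular localization.
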