Addgene plasmid #86244: pME-NLStdMCP- tagRFP
Purpose: (Empty Backbone) Middle entry vector for inserting promotors for tissue specific expression of NLS-tdMCP-tagRFP
Depositing lab: Florence Marlow. Depositing organization: Albert Einstein College of Medicine. Publication: Dynamic visualization of transcription and RNA subcellular localization in zebrafish. Campbell PD, Chao JA, Singer RH, Marlow FL. Development. 2015 Apr 1;142(7):1368-74. doi: 10.1242/dev.118968. Epub 2015 Mar 10. PubMed 25758462.
Backbone
  Vector backbone: pCR8/GW/TOPO (K250020, Invitrogen)
  Backbone manufacturer: Invitrogen
  Modifications to backbone: NLS-HA-tdMCP-GFP and NLS-HA-tdMCP-tagRFP were amplified by PCR from phage-UBC-NLS-HA-tdMCP-GFP (Addgene, 40649) (Wu et al., 2012) and phage-UBC-NLS-HA-tdMCP-tagRFP (Wu et al., 2012) using NLS-HA-tdMCP-FP-F+R primers. To add flanking attL1 and attL2 sites (Hartley et al., 2000; Walhout et al., 2000), PCR fragments were TOPO cloned into pCR8/GW/TOPO (K250020, Invitrogen) to make pME-NLS-tdMCP-tagRFP.
  Vector type: Unspecified
  Tag / fusion protein: NLS-tdMCP-tagRFP (C terminal on insert)
Growth in bacteria
  Bacterial resistance: Spectinomycin, 50 μg/mL
  Growth temperature: 37°C
  Growth strain: DH5alpha
  Copy number: Unknown
Terms and licenses: Academic/Nonprofit Terms; Industry Terms: Not Available to Industry
How to cite: pME-NLStdMCP- tagRFP was a gift from Florence Marlow (Addgene plasmid # 86244 ; http://n2t.net/addgene:86244 ; RRID:Addgene_86244)
